Addgene plasmid #198764: pCAG-FLAG-IRES-Blasticidin-hOCT4 WT
Purpose: Mammalian expression of hOCT4
Depositing lab: Hyonchol Jang. Depositing organization: National Cancer Center (KR). Publication: Phosphorylation of OCT4 Serine 236 Inhibits Germ Cell Tumor Growth by Inducing Differentiation. Kim DK, Song B, Han S, Jang H, Bae SH, Kim HY, Lee SH, Lee S, Kim JK, Kim HS, Hong KM, Lee BI, Youn HD, Kim SY, Kang SW, Jang H. Cancers (Basel). 2020 Sep 11;12(9):2601. doi: 10.3390/cancers12092601. PubMed 32932964.
Backbone
  Vector backbone: pCAG-FLAG-IRES-Blasticidin
  Vector type: Mammalian Expression
Growth in bacteria
  Bacterial resistance: Ampicillin, 100 μg/mL
  Growth temperature: 37°C
  Growth strain: DH5alpha
  Copy number: High Copy
Gene/Insert
  Gene/Insert name: hOCT4 WT
  Species: H. sapiens (human)
  Entrez Gene: POU5F1 (a.k.a. OCT3, OCT4, OCT4Borf1, OTF-3, OTF3, OTF4, Oct-3, Oct-4, Oct3/4)
  Tag / fusion protein: FLAG (N terminal on backbone)
  Cloning method: Restriction Enzyme; 5′ cloning site unknown (unknown if destroyed)
Terms and licenses: Academic/Nonprofit Terms; Industry Terms: Not Available to Industry
How to cite: pCAG-FLAG-IRES-Blasticidin-hOCT4 WT was a gift from Hyonchol Jang (Addgene plasmid # 198764 ; http://n2t.net/addgene:198764 ; RRID:Addgene_198764)
