[The description below was written by a language model from this plasmid's Addgene catalogue record and pLannotate feature annotations shown in this document.]
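Description:
pCAG-FLAG-IRES-Blasticidin-hOCT4 WT is a 7.4 kb mammalian expression plasmid that produces wild-type human OCT4 (POU5F1), the POU-domain transcription factor that binds the octamer motif and is central to pluripotency in early embryos and embryonic stem cells. It is maintained in E. coli as a high-copy plasmid through a ColE1/pUC-type origin and is selected with ampicillin via the β-lactamase gene.

Expression is driven by the composite CAG promoter, annotated here as the CMV immediate-early enhancer, the chicken β-actin promoter and a chimeric β-actin/β-globin intron, which together give strong, broadly active transcription in mammalian cells. Immediately downstream, a backbone-encoded N-terminal FLAG epitope lies just ahead of the POU5F1 coding sequence, allowing detection or immunoprecipitation of the exogenous protein. The annotation tool labels this short feature as a fragment of 3xFLAG, and its length is consistent with the single FLAG tag listed in the catalogue. An EMCV IRES follows the OCT4 reading frame and directs translation of blasticidin S deaminase from the same bicistronic transcript, so blasticidin-resistant cells should also express the tagged OCT4. The transcript ends at a bovine growth hormone polyadenylation signal.

A single loxP site sits between the resistance gene and the polyadenylation signal. With no partner site annotated, it appears to be a backbone remnant. Other backbone elements include an SV40 origin, which permits episomal replication in cells expressing large T antigen, two SV40 polyadenylation signals and lac-region fragments. The "WT" label and the associated study on OCT4 serine 236 phosphorylation in germ cell tumours suggest the plasmid serves as the wild-type reference for phosphorylation-site mutants, although the record states the purpose only as mammalian expression of hOCT4.
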