Features (pLannotate 1.2.2; 23 found; start..end, strand, type, name):
    576..710     +  polyA_signal   SV40 poly(A) signal: SV40 polyadenylation signal
    724..1103    +  enhancer       CMV enhancer: human cytomegalovirus immediate early enhancer
   1105..1382    +  promoter       chicken β-actin promoter: No description available
   1383..2399    +  intron         chimeric intron: chimera between introns from chicken β-actin and rabbit β-globin
   2463..2491    +  CDS            3xFLAG (fragment): three tandem FLAG® epitope tags
   2493..3572    +  CDS            POU5F1: PO5F1_HUMAN - Also known as OCT3, OCT4, OTF3. Experimental evidence at protein level: Swiss-Prot protein existence level 1. Transcription factor that binds to the octamer motif (5'- ATTTGCAT-3'). Forms a trimeric complex with SOX2 or SOX15 on DNA and controls the expression of a number of genes involved in embryonic development such as YES1, FGF4, UTF1 and ZFP206. Critical for early embryogenesis and for embryonic stem cell pluripotency. From Homo sapiens (Human).
   3702..4164    +  misc_feature   IRES: internal ribosome entry site (IRES) of the encephalomyocarditis virus (EMCV)
   4166..4564    +  CDS            BSD: blasticidin S deaminase; Aspergillus terreus BSD; confers resistance to blasticidin
   4584..4617    +  protein_bind   loxP: Cre-mediated recombination occurs in the 8-bp core sequence (GCATACAT). Cre recombinase
   4650..4672    +  misc_feature   MCS (fragment): pBluescript multiple cloning site
   4700..4924    +  polyA_signal   bGH poly(A) signal: bovine growth hormone polyadenylation signal
   4928..4944    +  promoter       SV40 promoter (fragment): SV40 enhancer and early promoter
   4995..5011    -  protein_bind   lac operator: The lac repressor binds to the lac operator to inhibit transcription in E. coli. This inhibition can be relieved by adding lactose or isopropyl-β-D-thiogalactopyranoside (IPTG). lac repressor encoded by lacI
   5019..5049    -  promoter       lac promoter: promoter for the E. coli lac operon
   5064..5085    -  protein_bind   CAP binding site: CAP binding activates transcription in the presence of cAMP. E. coli catabolite activator protein
   5098..5137    -  CDS            lacI (fragment): lac repressor; lacI; The lac repressor binds to the lac operator to inhibit transcription in E. coli. This inhibition can be relieved by adding lactose or isopropyl-β-D-thiogalactopyranoside (IPTG).
   5144..5166    +  promoter       SV40 promoter (fragment): SV40 enhancer and early promoter
   5190..5325    +  rep_origin     SV40 ori: SV40 origin of replication
   5345..5479    +  polyA_signal   SV40 poly(A) signal: SV40 polyadenylation signal
   5481..5535    -  CDS            lacI (fragment): lac repressor; lacI; The lac repressor binds to the lac operator to inhibit transcription in E. coli. This inhibition can be relieved by adding lactose or isopropyl-β-D-thiogalactopyranoside (IPTG).
   5718..6306    -  rep_origin     ori: high-copy-number ColE1/pMB1/pBR322/pUC origin of replication
   6477..7337    -  CDS            AmpR: β-lactamase; bla; confers resistance to ampicillin, carbenicillin, and related antibiotics
   7338..7354    -  promoter       AmpR promoter (fragment): bla
>Addgene plasmid #198764 | pCAG-FLAG-IRES-Blasticidin-hOCT4 WT | addgene full sequence | sequence record 390734 | Addgene NGS Result
GACCGCTTTGGAAAAACAAAGACTGTATTTCCTGGAAATTAATGTTTATTCAATAAACTGTGTATTCAGC
TATATTCACATAGTGGTGAGGCTGAAATGAGGCGGGAAGAGGCGGTTGGGGCTTAATTATATCAATTTGG
GTGGCCCCACAGCGCCTCCAAGGCGCCAGTCCTGTTTTGACAAGTTGCCTCTGGAAGCCTCTCTTCTTTT
TCTCCAGAGTAAGCGGAGGCCAGGGGCCCCCGGCCTCTGCTTAATACTAAAAAAAACAGCTGTTGTCATA
GTAATGATTGGGTGGAAACATTCCAGGCCTGGGTGGAGAGGCTTTTTGCTTCCTCTTGCAAAACCACACT
GACATTCCAGGCCTGGGTGGAGAGGCTTTTTGCTTCCTCTTGCAAAACCACACTGCCCTCTGGAGGGCAG
TTGCCTAGCAACTAATTAAAAGAGGATGTCGCACGGCCAGCTGCGGTCAGTTAGTCACTTCCTGCTTAAC
TGACTTGACATTTTCTATTTTAAGAGTCGGGAGGAAAATTACTGTGTTGGAGGCCCTCCGCCATCTTCTG
AAGCTGAATCGAATTAACTTGTTTATTGCAGCTTATAATGGTTACAAATAAAGCAATAGCATCACAAATT
TCACAAATAAAGCATTTTTTTCACTGCATTCTAGTTGTGGTTTGTCCAAACTCATCAATGTATCTTATCA
TGTCTGGATCTGATATCATCGTCGACATTGATTATTGACTAGTTATTAATAGTAATCAATTACGGGGTCA
TTAGTTCATAGCCCATATATGGAGTTCCGCGTTACATAACTTACGGTAAATGGCCCGCCTGGCTGACCGC
CCAACGACCCCCGCCCATTGACGTCAATAATGACGTATGTTCCCATAGTAACGCCAATAGGGACTTTCCA
TTGACGTCAATGGGTGGAGTATTTACGGTAAACTGCCCACTTGGCAGTACATCAAGTGTATCATATGCCA
AGTACGCCCCCTATTGACGTCAATGACGGTAAATGGCCCGCCTGGCATTATGCCCAGTACATGACCTTAT
GGGACTTTCCTACTTGGCAGTACATCTACGTATTAGTCATCGCTATTACCATGGTCGAGGTGAGCCCCAC
GTTCTGCTTCACTCTCCCCATCTCCCCCCCCTCCCCACCCCCAATTTTGTATTTATTTATTTTTTAATTA
TTTTGTGCAGCGATGGGGGCGGGGGGGGGGGGGGGGSGCGCGCCRGGSGGGGSGGGGSGGGGSGRGGGGS
GGGGSGGGGCGRGGCGGAGAGGTGCGGCGGCAGCCAATCAGAGCGGCGCGCTCCGAAAGTTTCCTTTTAT
GGCGAGGCGGCGGCGGCGGCGGCCCTATAAAAAGCGAAGCGCGCGGCGGGCGGGAGTCGCTGCGCGCTGC
CTTCGCCCCGTGCCCCGCTCCGCCGCCGCCTCGCGCCGCCCGCCCCGGCTCTGACTGACCGCGTTACTCC
CACAGGTGAGCGGGCGGGACGGCCCTTCTCCTCCGGGCTGTAATTAGCGCTTGGTTTAATGACGGCTTGT
TTCTTTTCTGTGGCTGCGTGAAAGCCTTGAGGGGCTCCGGGAGGGCCCTTTGTGCGGGGGGAGCGGCTCG
GGGGGTGCGTGCGTGTGTGTGTGCGTGGGGAGCGCCGCGTGCGGCTCCGCGCTGCCCGGCGGCTGTGAGC
GCTGCGGGCGCGGCGCGGGGCTTTGTGCGCTCCGCAGTGTGCGCGAGGGGAGCGCGGCCGGGGGCGGTGC
CCCGCGGTGCGGGGGGGGCTGCGAGGGGAACAAAGGCTGCGTGCGGGGTGTGTGCGTGGGGGGGTGAGCA
GGGGGTGTGGGCGCGTCGGTCGGGCTGCAACCCCCCCTGCACCCCCCTCCCCGAGTTGCTGAGCACGGCC
CGGCTTCGGGTGCGGGGCTCCGTACGGGGCGTGGCGCGGGGCTCGCCGTGCCGGGCGGGGGGTGGCGGCA
GGTGGGGGTGCCGGGCGGGGCGGGGCCGCCTCGGGCCGGGGRGGGCTCGGGGGRGGGGCGCGGCGGCCCC
CGGAGCGCCGGCGGCTGTCGAGGCGCGGCGAGCCGCAGCCATTGCCTTTTATGGTAATCGTGCGAGAGGG
CGCAGGGACTTCCTTTGTCCCAAATCTGTGCGGAGCCGAAATCTGGGAGGCGCCGCCGCACCCCCTCTAG
CGGGCGCGGGGCGAAGCGGTGCGGCGCCGGCAGGAAGGAAATGGGCGGGGAGGGCCTTCGTGCGTCGCCG
CGCCGCCGTCCCCTTCTCCCTCTCCAGCCTCGGGGCTGTCCGCGGGGGGACGGCTGCCTTCGGGGGGGAC
GGGGCAGGGCGGGGTTCGGCTTCTGGCGTGTGACCGGCGGCTCTAGAGCCTCTGCTAACCATGTTCATGC
CTTCTTCTTTTTCCTACAGCTCCTGGGCAACGTGCTGGTTATTGTGCTGTCTCATCATTTTGGCAAAGAA
TTAGCCACCATGGATTACAAGGATGACGACGATAAGCTCGACATGGCGGGACACCTGGCTTCGGATTTCG
CCTTCTCGCCCCCTCCAGGTGGTGGAGGTGATGGGCCAGGGGGGCCGGAGCCGGGCTGGGTTGATCCTCG
GACCTGGCTAAGCTTCCAAGGCCCTCCTGGAGGGCCAGGAATCGGGCCGGGGGTTGGGCCAGGCTCTGAG
GTGTGGGGGATTCCCCCATGCCCCCCGCCGTATGAGTTCTGTGGGGGGATGGCGTACTGTGGGCCCCAGG
TTGGAGTGGGGCTAGTGCCCCAAGGCGGCTTGGAGACCTCTCAGCCTGAGGGTGAAGCAGGAGTCGGGGT
GGAGAGCAACTCCGATGGGGCCTCCCCGGAGCCCTGCACCGTCACCCCTGGTGCCGTGAAGCTGGAGAAG
GAGAAGCTGGAGCAAAACCCGGAGGAGTCCCAGGACATCAAAGCTCTGCAGAAAGAACTCGAGCAATTTG
CCAAGCTCCTGAAGCAGAAGAGGATCACCCTGGGATATACACAGGCCGATGTGGGGCTCACCCTGGGGGT
TCTATTTGGGAAGGTATTCAGCCAAACGACCATCTGCCGCTTTGAGGCTCTGCAGCTTAGCTTCAAGAAC
ATGTGTAAGCTGCGGCCCTTGCTGCAGAAGTGGGTGGAGGAAGCTGACAACAATGAAAATCTTCAGGAGA
TATGCAAAGCAGAAACCCTCGTGCAGGCCCGAAAGAGAAAGCGAACCAGTATCGAGAACCGAGTGAGAGG
CAACCTGGAGAATTTGTTCCTGCAGTGCCCGAAACCCACACTGCAGCAGATCAGCCACATCGCCCAGCAG
CTTGGGCTCGAGAAGGATGTGGTCCGAGTGTGGTTCTGTAACCGGCGCCAGAAGGGCAAGCGATCAAGCA
GCGACTATGCACAACGAGAGGATTTTGAGGCTGCTGGGTCTCCTTTCTCAGGGGGACCAGTGTCCTTTCC
TCTGGCCCCAGGGCCCCATTTTGGTACCCCAGGCTATGGGAGCCCTCACTTCACTGCACTGTACTCCTCG
GTCCCTTTCCCTGAGGGGGAAGCCTTTCCCCCTGTCTCTGTCACCACTCTGGGCTCTCCCATGCATTCAA
ACTGAGAATTCCGCCCCCCCCCCCTCTCCCTCCCCCCCCCCTAACGTTACTGGCCGAAGCCGCTTGGAAT
AAGGCCGGTGTGCGTTTGTCTATATGTTATTTTCCACCATATTGCCGTCTTTTGGCAATGTGAGGGCCCG
GAAACCTGGCCCTGTCTTCTTGACGAGCATTCCTAGGGGTCTTTCCCCTCTCGCCAAAGGAATGCAAGGT
CTGTTGAATGTCGTGAAGGAAGCAGTTCCTCTGGAAGCTTCTTGAAGACAAACAACGTCTGTAGCGACCC
TTTGCAGGCAGCGGAACCCCCCACCTGGCGACAGGTGCCTCTGCGGCCAAAAGCCACGTGTATAAGATAC
ACCTGCAAAGGCGGCACAACCCCAGTGCCACGTTGTGAGTTGGATAGTTGTGGAAAGAGTCAAATGGCTC
TCCTCAAGCGTATTCAACAAGGGGCTGAAGGATGCCCAGAAGGTACCCCATTGTATGGGATCTGATCTGG
GGCCTCGGTGCACATGCTTTACATGTGTTTAGTCGAGGTTAAAAAAACGTCTAGGCCCCCCGAACCACGG
GGACGTGGTTTTCCTTTGAAAAACACGATGATAATATGGCCAAGCCTTTGTCTCAAGAAGAATCCACCCT
CATTGAAAGAGCAACGGCTACAATCAACAGCATCCCCATCTCTGAAGACTACAGCGTCGCCAGCGCAGCT
CTCTCTAGCGACGGCCGCATCTTCACTGGTGTCAATGTATATCATTTTACTGGGGGACCTTGTGCAGAAC
TCGTGGTGCTGGGCACTGCTGCTGCTGCGGCAGCTGGCAACCTGACTTGTATCGTCGCGATCGGAAATGA
GAACAGGGGCATCTTGAGCCCCTGCGGACGGTGCCGACAGGTGCTTCTCGATCTGCATCCTGGGATCAAA
GCCATAGTGAAGGACAGTGATGGACAGCCGACGGCAGTTGGGATTCGTGAATTGCTGCCCTCTGGTTATG
TGTGGGAGGGCTAAGAGCTCGTCGAGGGACCTAATAACTTCGTATAGCATACATTATACGAAGTTATACA
TGTTTAAGGGTTCCGGTTCCACTAGGTACAATTCGATATCAAGCTTATCGATGATCTAGAGCTCGCTGAT
CAGCCTCGACTGTGCCTTCTAGTTGCCAGCCATCTGTTGTTTGCCCCTCCCCCGTGCCTTCCTTGACCCT
GGAAGGTGCCACTCCCACTGTCCTTTCCTAATAAAATGAGGAAATTGCATCGCATTGTCTGAGTAGGTGT
CATTCTATTCTGGGGGGTGGGGTGGGGCAGGACAGCAAGGGGGAGGATTGGGAAGACAATAGCAGGCATG
CTGGGGATGCGGTGGGCTCTATGGCTTCTGAGGCGGAAAGAACCTGCAGCCCAAGCTTGGCGTAATCATG
GTCATAGCTGTTTCCTGTGTGAAATTGTTATCCGCTCACAATTCCACACAACATACGAGCCGGAAGCATA
AAGTGTAAAGCCTGGGGTGCCTAATGAGTGAGCTAACTCACATTAATTGCGTTGCGCTCACTGCCCGCTT
TCCAGTCGGGAAACCTGTCGTGCCAGCGGATCCGCATCTCAATTAGTCAGCAACCATAGTCCCGCCCCTA
ACTCCGCCCATCCCGCCCCTAACTCCGCCCAGTTCCGCCCATTCTCCGCCCCATGGCTGACTAATTTTTT
TTATTTATGCAGAGGCCGAGGCCGCCTCGGCCTCTGAGCTATTCCAGAAGTAGTGAGGAGGCTTTTTTGG
AGGCCTAGGCTTTTGCAAAAAGCTAACTTGTTTATTGCAGCTTATAATGGTTACAAATAAAGCAATAGCA
TCACAAATTTCACAAATAAAGCATTTTTTTCACTGCATTCTAGTTGTGGTTTGTCCAAACTCATCAATGT
ATCTTATCATGTCTGGATCCGCTGCATTAATGAATCGGCCAACGCGCGGGGAGAGGCGGTTTGCGTATTG
GGCGCTCTTCCGCTTCCTCGCTCACTGACTCGCTGCGCTCGGTCGTTCGGCTGCGGCGAGCGGTATCAGC
TCACTCAAAGGCGGTAATACGGTTATCCACAGAATCAGGGGATAACGCAGGAAAGAACATGTGAGCAAAA
GGCCAGCAAAAGGCCAGGAACCGTAAAAAGGCCGCGTTGCTGGCGTTTTTCCATAGGCTCCGCCCCCCTG
ACGAGCATCACAAAAATCGACGCTCAAGTCAGAGGTGGCGAAACCCGACAGGACTATAAAGATACCAGGC
GTTTCCCCCTGGAAGCTCCCTCGTGCGCTCTCCTGTTCCGACCCTGCCGCTTACCGGATACCTGTCCGCC
TTTCTCCCTTCGGGAAGCGTGGCGCTTTCTCATAGCTCACGCTGTAGGTATCTCAGTTCGGTGTAGGTCG
TTCGCTCCAAGCTGGGCTGTGTGCACGAACCCCCCGTTCAGCCCGACCGCTGCGCCTTATCCGGTAACTA
TCGTCTTGAGTCCAACCCGGTAAGACACGACTTATCGCCACTGGCAGCAGCCACTGGTAACAGGATTAGC
AGAGCGAGGTATGTAGGCGGTGCTACAGAGTTCTTGAAGTGGTGGCCTAACTACGGCTACACTAGAAGAA
CAGTATTTGGTATCTGCGCTCTGCTGAAGCCAGTTACCTTCGGAAAAAGAGTTGGTAGCTCTTGATCCGG
CAAACAAACCACCGCTGGTAGCGGTGGTTTTTTTGTTTGCAAGCAGCAGATTACGCGCAGAAAAAAAGGA
TCTCAAGAAGATCCTTTGATCTTTTCTACGGGGTCTGACGCTCAGTGGAACGAAAACTCACGTTAAGGGA
TTTTGGTCATGAGATTATCAAAAAGGATCTTCACCTAGATCCTTTTAAATTAAAAATGAAGTTTTAAATC
AATCTAAAGTATATATGAGTAAACTTGGTCTGACAGTTACCAATGCTTAATCAGTGAGGCACCTATCTCA
GCGATCTGTCTATTTCGTTCATCCATAGTTGCCTGACTCCCCGTCGTGTAGATAACTACGATACGGGAGG
GCTTACCATCTGGCCCCAGTGCTGCAATGATACCGCGAGACCCACGCTCACCGGCTCCAGATTTATCAGC
AATAAACCAGCCAGCCGGAAGGGCCGAGCGCAGAAGTGGTCCTGCAACTTTATCCGCCTCCATCCAGTCT
ATTAATTGTTGCCGGGAAGCTAGAGTAAGTAGTTCGCCAGTTAATAGTTTGCGCAACGTTGTTGCCATTG
CTACAGGCATCGTGGTGTCACGCTCGTCGTTTGGTATGGCTTCATTCAGCTCCGGTTCCCAACGATCAAG
GCGAGTTACATGATCCCCCATGTTGTGCAAAAAAGCGGTTAGCTCCTTCGGTCCTCCGATCGTTGTCAGA
AGTAAGTTGGCCGCAGTGTTATCACTCATGGTTATGGCAGCACTGCATAATTCTCTTACTGTCATGCCAT
CCGTAAGATGCTTTTCTGTGACTGGTGAGTACTCAACCAAGTCATTCTGAGAATAGTGTATGCGGCGACC
GAGTTGCTCTTGCCCGGCGTCAATACGGGATAATACCGCGCCACATAGCAGAACTTTAAAAGTGCTCATC
ATTGGAAAACGTTCTTCGGGGCGAAAACTCTCAAGGATCTTACCGCTGTTGAGATCCAGTTCGATGTAAC
CCACTCGTGCACCCAACTGATCTTCAGCATCTTTTACTTTCACCAGCGTTTCTGGGTGAGCAAAAACAGG
AAGGCAAAATGCCGCAAAAAAGGGAATAAGGGCGACACGGAAATGTTGAATACTCATACTCTTCCTTTTT
CAAT
